Addgene plasmid #244025: pYPQ230-TREX2-N
Purpose: Gateway entry plasmid (attL1& attR5) expressing TREX2 exonuclease fused to the N-terminus of LbCas12a, connected by a flexible XTEN linker, without promoter
Depositing lab: Yiping Qi. Depositing organization: University of Maryland, College Park. Publication: Increasing Cas12a- and Cas9-mediated deletion sizes with exonucleases. Wang X, Clem J, Malzahn A, Qi Y. Plant Physiol. 2025 Oct 31;199(3):kiaf507. doi: 10.1093/plphys/kiaf507. PubMed 41182408.
Backbone
  Vector backbone: pYPQ230
  Backbone manufacturer: Yiping Qi
  Total vector size (bp): 7756
  Vector type: CRISPR
Growth in bacteria
  Bacterial resistance: Spectinomycin, 50 μg/mL
  Growth temperature: 37°C
  Growth strain: DH5alpha
  Copy number: High Copy
Gene/Insert
  Gene/Insert name: Cas12a (alt name: LbCas12a)
  Species: H. sapiens (human); L. bacterium
  Insert size (bp): 708
  Tag / fusion protein: TREX2 (N terminal on insert)
Terms and licenses: Academic/Nonprofit Terms; Industry Terms: Not Available to Industry
How to cite: pYPQ230-TREX2-N was a gift from Yiping Qi (Addgene plasmid # 244025 ; http://n2t.net/addgene:244025 ; RRID:Addgene_244025)
