[The description below was written by a language model from this plasmid's Addgene catalogue record and pLannotate feature annotations shown in this document.]
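Description:
pYPQ230-TREX2-N is a 7.8 kb Gateway entry plasmid built on the pYPQ230 backbone and classed as a CRISPR vector. It is maintained in E. coli at high copy through a ColE1/pUC-type origin and selected with spectinomycin via the aadA (SmR) aminoglycoside adenylyltransferase gene. The annotation also picks up small remnants of a class 1 integron promoter, a gentamicin resistance gene, lacI and lacZα, which appear to be backbone leftovers rather than functional parts. rrnB T1 and T2 terminators sit upstream of the cloning region, where they insulate the insert from read-through transcription in bacteria.

The payload lies between attL1 and attR5 recombination sites. It encodes human TREX2, a 3' exonuclease, fused to the N-terminus of LbCas12a through a flexible XTEN linker, and is followed by a NOS terminator and polyadenylation signal. The feature table annotates only the TREX2 coding sequence. The roughly 3.9 kb stretch between TREX2 and the NOS terminator is unannotated, but it is where the linker and Cas12a coding sequence would be expected from the catalogue description. The listed insert size of 708 bp evidently refers to the TREX2 portion alone. The cassette carries no promoter of its own, so expression depends on a promoter supplied after recombination. The attL1/attR5 pairing suits multisite LR reactions that combine this module with a second entry clone, such as a guide RNA cassette, in a destination vector.

The NOS terminator and the associated publication point to use in plants. The aim there is to couple Cas12a cleavage with exonuclease end processing to enlarge the deletions generated during genome editing.
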