Features (pLannotate 1.2.2; 13 found; start..end, strand, type, name):
     96..119     +  promoter       Pc promoter (fragment): intI1 (promoter lies within the coding sequence); class 1 integron promoter
    295..351     +  CDS            GmR (fragment): gentamycin acetyltransferase; aacC1; confers resistance to gentamycin
    358..1149    +  CDS            SmR: aminoglycoside adenylyltransferase (Murphy, 1985); aadA; confers resistance to spectinomycin and streptomycin
   1242..1830    +  rep_origin     ori: high-copy-number ColE1/pMB1/pBR322/pUC origin of replication
   2013..2105    +  CDS            lacI (fragment): lac repressor; lacI; The lac repressor binds to the lac operator to inhibit transcription in E. coli. This inhibition can be relieved by adding lactose or isopropyl-β-D-thiogalactopyranoside (IPTG).
   2160..2187    -  terminator     rrnB T2 terminator: transcription terminator T2 from the E. coli rrnB gene
   2319..2362    +  terminator     rrnB T1 terminator: Escherichia coli rrnB; transcription terminator T1 from the E. coli rrnB gene
   2409..2445    -  CDS            lacZα (fragment): LacZα fragment of β-galactosidase; lacZ fragment
   2461..2560    +  protein_bind   attL1: mutant version of attL; recombination site for the Gateway® LR reaction LR Clonase™
   2586..3290    +  CDS            TREX2: TREX2_HUMAN - Experimental evidence at protein level: Swiss-Prot protein existence level 1. Exonuclease with a preference for double-stranded DNA with mismatched 3' termini. May play a role in DNA repair. From Homo sapiens (Human).
   7206..7458    +  terminator     NOS terminator: nopaline synthase terminator and poly(A) signal
   7503..7626    +  protein_bind   attR5: mutant version of attR; recombination site for the Gateway® LR reaction LR Clonase™
   7644..7662    -  promoter       T7 promoter: promoter for bacteriophage T7 RNA polymerase
>Addgene plasmid #244025 | pYPQ230-TREX2-N | addgene full sequence | sequence record 492744 | Addgene NGS Result
TGGACCAGCCAGGACAGAAATGCCTCGACTTCGCTGCTACCCAAGGTTGCCGGGTGACGCACACCGTGGA
AACGGATGAAGGCACGAACCCAGTGGACATAAGCCTGTTCGGTTCGTAAGCTGTAATGCAAGTAGCGTAT
GCGCTCACGCAACTGGTCCAGAACCTTGACCGAACGCAGCGGTGGTAACGGCGCAGTGGCGGTTTTCATG
GCTTGTTATGACTGTTTTTTTGGGGTACAGTCTATGCCTCGGGCATCCAAGCAGCAAGCGCGTTACGCCG
TGGGTCGATGTTTGATGTTATGGAGCAGCAACGATGTTACGCAGCAGGGCAGTCGCCCTAAAACAAAGTT
AAACATTATGAGGGAAGCGGTGATCGCCGAAGTATCGACTCAACTATCAGAGGTAGTTGGCGTCATCGAG
CGCCATCTCGAACCGACGTTGCTGGCCGTACATTTGTACGGCTCCGCAGTGGATGGCGGCCTGAAGCCAC
ACAGTGATATTGATTTGCTGGTTACGGTGACCGTAAGGCTTGATGAAACAACGCGGCGAGCTTTGATCAA
CGACCTTTTGGAAACTTCGGCTTCCCCTGGAGAGAGCGAGATTCTCCGCGCTGTAGAAGTCACCATTGTT
GTGCACGACGACATCATTCCGTGGCGTTATCCAGCTAAGCGCGAACTGCAATTTGGAGAATGGCAGCGCA
ATGACATTCTTGCAGGTATCTTCGAGCCAGCCACGATCGACATTGATCTGGCTATCTTGCTGACAAAAGC
AAGAGAACATAGCGTTGCCTTGGTAGGTCCAGCGGCGGAGGAACTCTTTGATCCGGTTCCTGAACAGGAT
CTATTTGAGGCGCTAAATGAAACCTTAACGCTATGGAACTCGCCGCCCGACTGGGCTGGCGATGAGCGAA
ATGTAGTGCTTACGTTGTCCCGCATTTGGTACAGCGCAGTAACCGGCAAAATCGCGCCGAAGGATGTCGC
TGCCGACTGGGCAATGGAGCGCCTGCCGGCCCAGTATCAGCCCGTCATACTTGAAGCTAGACAGGCTTAT
CTTGGACAAGAAGAAGATCGCTTGGCCTCGCGCGCAGATCAGTTGGAAGAATTTGTCCACTACGTGAAAG
GCGAGATCACCAAGGTAGTCGGCAAATAACCCTCGAGCCACCCATGACCAAAATCCCTTAACGTGAGTTA
CGCGTCGTTCCACTGAGCGTCAGACCCCGTAGAAAAGATCAAAGGATCTTCTTGAGATCCTTTTTTTCTG
CGCGTAATCTGCTGCTTGCAAACAAAAAAACCACCGCTACCAGCGGTGGTTTGTTTGCCGGATCAAGAGC
TACCAACTCTTTTTCCGAAGGTAACTGGCTTCAGCAGAGCGCAGATACCAAATACTGTTCTTCTAGTGTA
GCCGTAGTTAGGCCACCACTTCAAGAACTCTGTAGCACCGCCTACATACCTCGCTCTGCTAATCCTGTTA
CCAGTGGCTGCTGCCAGTGGCGATAAGTCGTGTCTTACCGGGTTGGACTCAAGACGATAGTTACCGGATA
AGGCGCAGCGGTCGGGCTGAACGGGGGGTTCGTGCACACAGCCCAGCTTGGAGCGAACGACCTACACCGA
ACTGAGATACCTACAGCGTGAGCTATGAGAAAGCGCCACGCTTCCCGAAGGGAGAAAGGCGGACAGGTAT
CCGGTAAGCGGCAGGGTCGGAACAGGAGAGCGCACGAGGGAGCTTCCAGGGGGAAACGCCTGGTATCTTT
ATAGTCCTGTCGGGTTTCGCCACCTCTGACTTGAGCGTCGATTTTTGTGATGCTCGTCAGGGGGGCGGAG
CCTATGGAAAAACGCCAGCAACGCGGCCTTTTTACGGTTCCTGGCCTTTTGCTGGCCTTTTGCTCACATG
TTCTTTCCTGCGTTATCCCCTGATTCTGTGGATAACCGTATTACCGCCTTTGAGTGAGCTGATACCGCTC
GCCGCAGCCGAACGACCGAGCGCAGCGAGTCAGTGAGCGAGGAAGCGGAAGAGCGCCCAATACGCAAACC
GCCTCTCCCCGCGCGTTGGCCGATTCATTAATGCAGCTGGCACGACAGGTTTCCCGACTGGAAAGCGGGC
AGTGAGCGCAACGCAATTAATACGCGTACCGCGAGCCAGGAAGAGTTTGTAGAAACGCAAAAAGGCCATC
CGTCAGGATGGCCTTCTGCTTAGTTTGATGCCTGGCAGTTTATGGCGGGCGTCCTGCCCGCCACCCTCCG
GGCCGTTGCTTCACAACGTTCAAATCCGCTCCCGGCGGATTTGTCCTACTCAGGAGAGCGTTCACCGACA
AACAACAGATAAAACGAAAGGCCCAGTCTTCCGACTGAGCCTTTCGTTTTATTTGATGCCTGGCAGTTCC
CTACTCTCGCGTTAACGCTTGCATGGATGTTTTCCCAGTCACGACGTTGTAAAACGACGGCCAGTCTTAA
GCTCGGGCCCCAAATAATGATTTTATTTTGACTGATAGTGACCTGTTCGTTGCAACAAATTGATGAGCAA
TGCTTTTTTATAATGCCAACTTTGTACAAAAAAGCAGGCTCCGAATTCGCCCTTCACCATGGCATATGTC
AGAAGCACCTCGTGCCGAGACCTTTGTCTTCCTGGACCTGGAAGCCACTGGGCTCCCCAGTGTGGAGCCC
GAGATTGCTGAGCTGTCTCTATTTGCTGTCCACCGCTCCTCCCTGGAGAACCCGGAGCACGACGAGTCTG
GTGCACTAGTATTGCCACGGGTCCTTGACAAGCTTACGCTGTGCATGTGCCCTGAGCGCCCCTTCACTGC
TAAGGCTAGCGAGATCACCGGACTGAGCAGTGAAGGCCTGGCGCGATGTCGGAAGGCTGGCTTTGATGGC
GCAGTGGTGCGGACACTGCAGGCATTCCTGAGCCGTCAGGCAGGGCCCATCTGTCTTGTGGCCCACAATG
GATTTGATTATGATTTCCCACTGCTGTGTGCCGAGCTGCGGCGACTGGGTGCTCGACTGCCCCGGGATAC
TGTCTGCCTGGACACTCTGCCGGCACTGCGTGGCCTGGACCGTGCCCACAGTCACGGCACCCGGGCACGG
GGTCGCCAGGGTTACAGTCTCGGCAGTCTCTTCCATCGCTACTTCCGAGCAGAGCCAAGCGCAGCCCATT
CAGCTGAGGGCGACGTGCATACCCTGCTACTGATCTTCCTGCATCGCGCCGCAGAGCTACTCGCCTGGGC
AGATGAGCAAGCCCGTGGATGGGCTCACATCGAGCCCATGTACTTACCGCCTGATGATCCCAGCCTGGAG
TTTAAACGTCCTGCTGCCACCAAAAAGGCCGGACAGGCTAAGAAAAAGAAGGAGCTCTCAGGATCTGAGA
CCCCAGGCACAAGTGAATCAGCTACACCTGAGTCCATGGCTCCTAAGAAGAAGCGGAAGGTTGGTATTCA
CGGGGTGCCTGCGGCTTCAAAGCTCGAGAAATTCACCAACTGTTATTCGTTGAGCAAAACACTGCGGTTT
AAAGCGATTCCAGTCGGCAAGACTCAAGAGAATATAGACAATAAGCGGCTGTTGGTGGAAGATGAAAAGC
GCGCGGAAGACTACAAAGGGGTGAAGAAGTTGTTGGACAGATACTACCTCTCTTTTATCAATGATGTCTT
GCACTCAATCAAATTGAAGAATCTGAACAACTACATCTCCCTCTTCAGAAAGAAAACAAGGACAGAAAAG
GAGAATAAGGAACTTGAAAATTTGGAGATCAATCTGAGGAAAGAGATCGCGAAAGCCTTTAAAGGCAACG
AAGGATACAAAAGTCTGTTCAAGAAGGATATAATTGAGACAATTTTGCCAGAGTTCCTCGATGACAAGGA
CGAGATTGCGCTGGTCAATTCGTTCAACGGATTCACAACAGCATTCACAGGCTTCTTTGATAATCGGGAA
AATATGTTCTCTGAGGAGGCAAAGTCCACTTCTATTGCGTTCAGGTGTATCAATGAGAATCTCACTAGGT
ACATTTCCAACATGGATATCTTTGAGAAGGTTGACGCAATTTTTGACAAGCACGAAGTTCAGGAGATTAA
GGAGAAGATCCTCAATTCCGATTATGACGTTGAGGACTTCTTCGAAGGTGAGTTTTTTAATTTCGTGCTC
ACTCAAGAGGGTATCGACGTGTATAATGCGATCATCGGTGGGTTCGTGACTGAGTCCGGTGAAAAGATTA
AGGGATTGAACGAGTATATCAACCTTTACAACCAAAAGACGAAACAGAAGCTGCCAAAGTTCAAGCCTCT
TTACAAACAGGTTCTTTCAGACCGCGAGTCACTCTCGTTCTATGGGGAGGGCTACACTTCGGATGAGGAA
GTCCTGGAGGTGTTCAGGAATACTCTCAATAAGAATTCGGAGATTTTCTCTTCTATAAAAAAACTGGAAA
AGTTGTTTAAGAATTTTGACGAATACTCTAGCGCCGGCATATTTGTGAAAAACGGCCCGGCCATATCAAC
GATAAGTAAAGATATCTTCGGCGAATGGAACGTGATCAGAGACAAATGGAACGCGGAGTATGACGATATT
CACCTGAAGAAGAAGGCTGTCGTAACGGAGAAGTACGAGGATGATCGCAGGAAAAGCTTCAAAAAGATCG
GAAGTTTCAGCCTGGAACAGTTGCAGGAGTATGCTGACGCCGATCTTAGCGTCGTCGAGAAGTTGAAGGA
GATAATCATCCAAAAGGTCGACGAGATATATAAAGTCTATGGATCAAGTGAAAAACTGTTCGACGCCGAC
TTCGTTTTGGAGAAGTCCCTGAAGAAGAACGACGCTGTTGTTGCCATTATGAAGGATCTGCTCGACAGCG
TGAAGAGTTTCGAGAACTATATTAAGGCTTTTTTCGGGGAGGGGAAGGAGACTAACAGAGATGAGTCCTT
CTACGGAGACTTCGTCCTCGCGTACGATATACTCCTTAAGGTAGACCACATCTACGACGCAATCAGAAAT
TACGTGACACAAAAGCCGTACAGCAAGGACAAGTTCAAACTCTACTTCCAGAACCCCCAGTTCATGGGCG
GCTGGGACAAGGACAAGGAAACGGATTACAGGGCTACGATCCTGAGGTATGGTTCAAAATACTACTTGGC
GATTATGGACAAGAAGTACGCCAAGTGTCTCCAGAAGATTGACAAAGACGATGTCAATGGCAATTATGAG
AAGATCAACTACAAGCTGCTTCCGGGTCCGAACAAGATGCTCCCAAAGGTTTTCTTCAGCAAGAAATGGA
TGGCCTACTATAACCCAAGCGAGGACATCCAGAAGATTTATAAGAACGGTACGTTCAAGAAGGGCGACAT
GTTCAATCTTAACGACTGTCACAAGCTGATCGACTTCTTCAAAGACTCAATTAGCCGGTACCCAAAGTGG
TCTAACGCCTATGACTTCAACTTTTCGGAAACCGAGAAGTACAAGGATATAGCCGGATTTTATAGAGAGG
TGGAAGAGCAGGGCTACAAGGTGTCATTCGAGTCCGCCAGCAAGAAGGAAGTGGACAAGCTCGTGGAAGA
GGGTAAGCTCTACATGTTCCAGATTTATAATAAAGACTTTAGCGATAAGAGCCACGGGACACCTAATCTC
CACACAATGTATTTCAAGCTGCTCTTCGACGAGAATAACCACGGCCAAATCAGGTTGTCAGGAGGGGCTG
AACTCTTCATGCGGCGCGCTAGCCTTAAGAAGGAGGAGCTTGTAGTCCACCCTGCGAATAGTCCAATTGC
GAATAAGAACCCGGACAATCCTAAAAAGACTACAACATTGAGCTACGACGTGTACAAGGATAAGAGGTTT
TCCGAGGATCAGTACGAGCTCCACATCCCGATTGCGATCAACAAGTGCCCAAAGAATATTTTCAAGATAA
ACACAGAGGTGCGTGTACTCCTGAAGCATGACGACAATCCTTACGTCATTGGGATTGATCGGGGCGAGAG
GAACCTCCTCTATATTGTGGTGGTGGACGGGAAGGGGAACATAGTCGAACAGTACTCCCTTAACGAAATA
ATTAACAATTTCAACGGCATCCGTATCAAGACCGACTACCATTCGTTGCTGGACAAGAAGGAGAAGGAGA
GATTTGAGGCGCGGCAAAATTGGACAAGTATCGAGAACATCAAGGAACTCAAAGCAGGTTATATCTCTCA
AGTTGTGCATAAGATATGCGAGCTGGTTGAGAAGTATGACGCAGTGATCGCTCTTGAGGACCTCAACTCG
GGCTTTAAGAATTCTAGAGTTAAAGTGGAGAAGCAGGTCTATCAAAAGTTCGAGAAGATGCTTATAGATA
AGCTCAACTACATGGTCGATAAGAAATCGAACCCATGTGCCACCGGCGGCGCACTCAAAGGTTACCAAAT
AACAAACAAATTCGAGTCCTTCAAATCGATGAGTACTCAGAATGGGTTCATATTTTATATACCGGCGTGG
CTTACGTCTAAGATCGACCCGTCAACTGGTTTTGTCAACCTGTTGAAGACGAAATACACGTCCATTGCCG
ATTCGAAAAAGTTCATATCTAGTTTTGATCGTATTATGTACGTCCCAGAGGAAGATCTTTTCGAGTTTGC
TCTCGACTACAAAAACTTTTCGCGGACCGATGCGGATTACATTAAAAAATGGAAACTCTATTCGTACGGC
AACAGAATCAGGATTTTTCGCAACCCTAAGAAGAATAACGTCTTTGATTGGGAGGAAGTTTGCTTGACTA
GCGCGTACAAGGAGCTCTTTAATAAGTATGGCATTAACTACCAACAGGGTGATATCAGAGCACTGCTTTG
CGAACAATCTGACAAGGCTTTCTACTCATCCTTCATGGCTTTGATGAGCCTGATGCTCCAGATGAGAAAT
TCAATTACAGGCAGAACCGACGTGGATTTCTTGATCTCCCCGGTTAAAAATTCTGATGGCATCTTTTACG
ATAGCAGGAACTATGAAGCGCAAGAGAATGCGATTCTGCCAAAAAATGCAGACGCCAACGGTGCCTATAA
CATCGCCAGGAAAGTCCTGTGGGCGATCGGCCAGTTCAAAAAGGCCGAAGACGAAAAATTGGACAAGGTC
AAAATCGCTATCAGCAACAAAGAGTGGCTGGAGTATGCTCAGACATCCGTAAAGCATAAGCGTCCTGCTG
CCACCAAAAAGGCCGGACAGGCTAAGAAAAAGAAGTGAGACGACTAGTGGCGGCCGCCGACGTCCGATCG
TTCAAACATTTGGCAATAAAGTTTCTTAAGATTGAATCCTGTTGCCGGTCTTGCGATGATTATCATATAA
TTTCTGTTGAATTACGTTAAGCATGTAATAATTAACATGTAATGCATGACGTTATTTATGAGATGGGTTT
TTATGATTAGAGTCCCGCAATTATACATTTAATACGCGATAGAAAACAAAATATAGCGCGCAAACTAGGA
TAAATTATCGCGCGCGGTGTCATCTATGTTACTAGATCGGGAATTGATCCCCCCTCGACAGCTTCCGGAA
AGGGCGAATTCGCAACTTTGTATACAAAAGTTGAACGAGAAACGTAAAATGATATAAATATCAATATATT
AAATTAGATTTTGCATAAAAAACAGACTACATAATACTGTAAAACACAACATATCCAGTCACTATGCCAT
CCAGCTGATATCCCCTATAGTGAGTCGTATTACATGGTCATAGCTGTTTCCTGGCAGCTCTGGCCCGTGT
CTCAAAATCTCTGATGTTACATTGCACAAGATAAAAATATATCATCATGCCTCCTC
